>Addgene plasmid #236748 | pBOB-3xFlag-hGpr75-p.Gln234* | addgene full sequence | sequence record 477901 | Addgene NGS Result
GACGGATCGGGAGATCTCCCGATCCCCTATGGTGCACTCTCAGTACAATCTGCTCTGATGCCGCATAGTT
AAGCCAGTATCTGCTCCCTGCTTGTGTGTTGGAGGTCGCTGAGTAGTGCGCGAGCAAAATTTAAGCTACA
ACAAGGCAAGGCTTGACCGACAATTGCATGAAGAATCTGCTTAGGGTTAGGCGTTTTGCGCTGCTTCGCG
ATGTACGGGCCAGATATACGCGTTGACATTGATTATTGACTAGTTATTAATAGTAATCAATTACGGGGTC
ATTAGTTCATAGCCCATATATGGAGTTCCGCGTTACATAACTTACGGTAAATGGCCCGCCTGGCTGACCG
CCCAACGACCCCCGCCCATTGACGTCAATAATGACGTATGTTCCCATAGTAACGCCAATAGGGACTTTCC
ATTGACGTCAATGGGTGGAGTATTTACGGTAAACTGCCCACTTGGCAGTACATCAAGTGTATCATATGCC
AAGTACGCCCCCTATTGACGTCAATGACGGTAAATGGCCCGCCTGGCATTATGCCCAGTACATGACCTTA
TGGGACTTTCCTACTTGGCAGTACATCTACGTATTAGTCATCGCTATTACCATGGTGATGCGGTTTTGGC
AGTACATCAATGGGCGTGGATAGCGGTTTGACTCACGGGGATTTCCAAGTCTCCACCCCATTGACGTCAA
TGGGAGTTTGTTTTGGCACCAAAATCAACGGGACTTTCCAAAATGTCGTAACAACTCCGCCCCATTGACG
CAAATGGGCGGTAGGCGTGTACGGTGGGAGGTCTATATAAGCAGCGCGTTTTGCCTGTACTGGGTCTCTC
TGGTTAGACCAGATCTGAGCCTGGGAGCTCTCTGGCTAACTAGGGAACCCACTGCTTAAGCCTCAATAAA
GCTTGCCTTGAGTGCTTCAAGTAGTGTGTGCCCGTCTGTTGTGTGACTCTGGTAACTAGAGATCCCTCAG
ACCCTTTTAGTCAGTGTGGAAAATCTCTAGCAGTGGCGCCCGAACAGGGACTTGAAAGCGAAAGGGAAAC
CAGAGGAGCTCTCTCGACGCAGGACTCGGCTTGCTGAAGCGCGCACGGCAAGAGGCGAGGGGCGGCGACT
GGTGAGTACGCCAAAAATTTTGACTAGCGGAGGCTAGAAGGAGAGAGATGGGTGCGAGAGCGTCAGTATT
AAGCGGGGGAGAATTAGATCGCGATGGGAAAAAATTCGGTTAAGGCCAGGGGGAAAGAAAAAATATAAAT
TAAAACATATAGTATGGGCAAGCAGGGAGCTAGAACGATTCGCAGTTAATCCTGGCCTGTTAGAAACATC
AGAAGGCTGTAGACAAATACTGGGACAGCTACAACCATCCCTTCAGACAGGATCAGAAGAACTTAGATCA
TTATATAATACAGTAGCAACCCTCTATTGTGTGCATCAAAGGATAGAGATAAAAGACACCAAGGAAGCTT
TAGACAAGATAGAGGAAGAGCAAAACAAAAGTAAGACCACCGCACAGCAAGCGGCCGCTGATCTTCAGAC
CTGGAGGAGGAGATATGAGGGACAATTGGAGAAGTGAATTATATAAATATAAAGTAGTAAAAATTGAACC
ATTAGGAGTAGCACCCACCAAGGCAAAGAGAAGAGTGGTGCAGAGAGAAAAAAGAGCAGTGGGAATAGGA
GCTTTGTTCCTTGGGTTCTTGGGAGCAGCAGGAAGCACTATGGGCGCAGCGTCAATGACGCTGACGGTAC
AGGCCAGACAATTATTGTCTGGTATAGTGCAGCAGCAGAACAATTTGCTGAGGGCTATTGAGGCGCAACA
GCATCTGTTGCAACTCACAGTCTGGGGCATCAAGCAGCTCCAGGCAAGAATCCTGGCTGTGGAAAGATAC
CTAAAGGATCAACAGCTCCTGGGGATTTGGGGTTGCTCTGGAAAACTCATTTGCACCACTGCTGTGCCTT
GGAATGCTAGTTGGAGTAATAAATCTCTGGAACAGATTTGGAATCACACGACCTGGATGGAGTGGGACAG
AGAAATTAACAATTACACAAGCTTAATACACTCCTTAATTGAAGAATCGCAAAACCAGCAAGAAAAGAAT
GAACAAGAATTATTGGAATTAGATAAATGGGCAAGTTTGTGGAATTGGTTTAACATAACAAATTGGCTGT
GGTATATAAAATTATTCATAATGATAGTAGGAGGCTTGGTAGGTTTAAGAATAGTTTTTGCTGTACTTTC
TATAGTGAATAGAGTTAGGCAGGGATATTCACCATTATCGTTTCAGACCCACCTCCCAACCCCGAGGGGA
CCCGACAGGCCCGAAGGAATAGAAGAAGAAGGTGGAGAGAGAGACAGAGACAGATCCATTCGATTAGTGA
ACGGATCAACTTTTAAAAGAAAAGGGGGGATTGGGGGGTACAGTGCAGGGGAAAGAATAGTAGACATAAT
AGCAACAGACATACAAACTAAAGAATTACAAAAACAAATTACAAAATTCAAAATTTTATCGATAAGCTTG
GGAGTTCCGCGTTACATAACTTACGGTAAATGGCCCGCCTGGCTGACCGCCCAACGACCCCCGCCCATTG
ACGTCAATAATGACGTATGTTCCCATAGTAACGCCAATAGGGACTTTCCATTGACGTCAATGGGTGGAGT
ATTTACGGTAAACTGCCCACTTGGCAGTACATCAAGTGTATCATATGCCAAGTACGCCCCCTATTGACGT
CAATGACGGTAAATGGCCCGCCTGGCATTATGCCCAGTACATGACCTTATGGGACTTTCCTACTTGGCAG
TACATCTACGTATTAGTCATCGCTATTACCATGGTGATGCGGTTTTGGCAGTACATCAATGGGCGTGGAT
AGCGGTTTGACTCACGGGGATTTCCAAGTCTCCACCCCATTGACGTCAATGGGAGTTTGTTTTGGCACCA
AAATCAACGGGACTTTCCAAAATGTCGTAACAACTCCGCCCCATTGACGCAAATGGGCGGTAGGCGTGTA
CGGTGGGAGGTCTATATAAGCAGAGCTCGTTTAGTGAACCGTCAGATCGCCTGGAGACGCCATCCACGCT
GTTTTGACCTCCATAGAAGACACCGACTGAGCTCCTTAAGGTTAACTCTAGAGCCACCATGGACTACAAA
GACCATGACGGTGATTATAAAGATCATGATATCGATTACAAGGATGACGATGACAAGTCTAGAGAATTCG
GATCCATGAACTCAACAGGCCACCTTCAGGATGCCCCCAATGCCACCTCGCTCCATGTGCCTCACTCACA
GGAAGGAAACAGCACCTCTCTCCAGGAGGGTCTTCAGGATCTCATCCACACAGCCACCTTGGTGACCTGT
ACTTTTCTACTGGCGGTCATCTTCTGCCTGGGTTCCTATGGCAACTTCATTGTCTTCTTGTCCTTCTTCG
ATCCAGCCTTCAGGAAATTCAGAACCAACTTTGATTTCATGATCCTGAACCTGTCCTTCTGTGACCTCTT
CATTTGTGGAGTGACAGCCCCCATGTTCACCTTTGTGTTATTCTTCAGCTCAGCCAGTAGTATCCCGGAT
GCTTTCTGCTTCACTTTCCATCTCACCAGTTCAGGCTTCATCATCATGTCTCTGAAGACAGTGGCAGTGA
TCGCCCTGCACCGGCTCCGGATGGTGTTGGGGAAACAGCCTAATCGCACGGCCTCCTTTCCCTGCACCGT
ACTCCTCACCCTGCTTCTCTGGGCCACCAGTTTCACCCTTGCCACCTTGGCTACCTTGAAAACCAGCAAG
TCCCACCTCTGTCTTCCCATGTCCAGTCTGATTGCTGGAAAAGGGAAAGCCATTTTGTCTCTCTATGTGG
TCGACTTCACCTTCTGTGTTGCTGTGGTCTCTGTCTCTTACATCATGATTGCTCAGACCCTGCGGAAGAA
CGCTTAAGTCAGAAAGTGCCCCCCTGTAATCACAGTCGATGCTTCCAGACCACAGCCTTTCATGGGGGTC
CCTGTGCAGGGAGGTGGAGATCCCATCCAGTGTGCCATGCCGGCTCTGTATAGGAACCAGAATTACAACA
AACTGCAGCACGTTCAGACCCGTGGATATACCAAGAGTCCCAACCAACTGGTCACCCCTGCAGCAAGCCG
ACTCCAGCTCGTATCAGCCATCAACCTCTCCACTGCCAAGGATTCCAAAGCCGTGGTCACCTGTGTGATC
ATTGTGCTGTCAGTCCTGGTGTGCTGTCTTCCACTGGGGATTTCCTTGGTACAGGTGGTTCTCTCCAGCA
ATGGGAGCTTCATTCTTTACCAGTTTGAATTGTTTGGATTTACTCTTATATTTTTCAAGTCAGGATTAAA
CCCTTTTATATATTCTCGGAACAGTGCAGGGCTGAGAAGGAAAGTGCTCTGGTGCCTCCAATACATAGGC
CTGGGTTTTTTCTGCTGCAAACAAAAGACTCGACTTCGAGCCATGGGAAAAGGGAACCTCGAAGTCAACA
GAAACAAATCCTCCCATCATGAAACAAACTCTGCCTACATGTTATCTCCAAAGCCACAGAAGAAATTTGT
GGACCAGGCTTGTGGCCCAAGTCATTCAAAAGAAAGTATGGTGAGTCCCAAGATCTCTGCTGGACATCAA
CACTGTGGTCAGAGCAGCTCGACCCCCATCAACACTCGGATTGAACCTTACTACAGCATCTATAACAGCA
GCCCTTCCCAGGAGGAGAGCAGCCCATGTAACTTACAGCCAGTAAACTCTTTTGGATTTGCCAATTCATA
TATTGCCATGCATTATCACACCACTAATGACTTAGTGCAGGAATATGACAGCACTTCAGCCAAGCAGATT
CCAGTCCCCTCCGTTTAACTCGAGCCATGGAAGCTTGATATCTAACTGACTGAACCGGTGGTACCGAGGA
ATTAATTCGCTGTCTGCGAGGGCCAGCTGTTGGGGTGAGTACTCCCTCTCAAAAGCGGGCATGACTTCTG
CGCTAAGATTGTCAGTTTCCAAAAACGAGGAGGATTTGATATTCACCTGGCCCGCGGTGATGCCTTTGAG
GGTGGCCGCGTCCATCTGGTCAGAAAAGACAATCTTTTTGTTGTCAAGCTTGAGGTGTGGCAGGCTTGAG
ATCTGGCCATACACTTGAGTGACAATGACATCCACTTTGCCTTTCTCTCCACAGGTGTCCACTCCCAGGT
CCAACTGCAGGTCGAGCATGCATCTAGGGCGGCCAATTCCGCCGATCCTGGAAAAACATGGAGCAATCAC
AAGTAGCAATACAGCAGCTACCAATGCTGATTGTGCCTGGCTAGAAGCACAAGAGGAGGAGGAGGTGGGT
TTTCCAGTCACACCTCAGACAATCAACCTCTGGATTACAAAATTTGTGAAAGATTGACTGGTATTCTTAA
CTATGTTGCTCCTTTTACGCTATGTGGATACGCTGCTTTAATGCCTTTGTATCATGCTATTGCTTCCCGT
ATGGCTTTCATTTTCTCCTCCTTGTATAAATCCTGGTTGCTGTCTCTTTATGAGGAGTTGTGGCCCGTTG
TCAGGCAACGTGGCGTGGTGTGCACTGTGTTTGCTGACGCAACCCCCACTGGTTGGGGCATTGCCACCAC
CTGTCAGCTCCTTTCCGGGACTTTCGCTTTCCCCCTCCCTATTGCCACGGCGGAACTCATCGCCGCCTGC
CTTGCCCGCTGCTGGACAGGGGCTCGGCTGTTGGGCACTGACAATTCCGTGGTGTTGTCGGGGAAGCTGA
CGTCCTTTCCATGGCTGCTCGCCTGTGTTGCCACCTGGATTCTGCGCGGGACGTCCTTCTGCTACGTCCC
TTCGGCCCTCAATCCAGCGGACCTTCCTTCCCGCGGCCTGCTGCCGGCTCTGCGGCCTCTTCCGCGTCTT
CGCCTTCGCCCTCAGACGAGTCGGATCTCCCTTTGGGCCGCCTCCCCGCCTGGAATTCGAGCTCGGTACC
TTTAAGACCAATGACTTACAAGGCAGCTGTAGATCTTAGCCACTTTTTAAAAGAAAAGGGGGGACTGGAA
GGGCTAATTCACTCCCAACGAAGACAAGATATCCTTGATCTGTGGATCTACCACACACAAGGCTACTTCC
CTGATTGGCAGAACTACACACCAGGGCCAGGGATCAGATATCCACTGACCTTTGGATGGTGCTACAAGCT
AGTACCAGTTGAGCAAGAGAAGGTAGAAGAAGCCAATGAAGGAGAGAACACCCGCTTGTTACACCCTGTG
AGCCTGCATGGGATGGATGACCCGGAGAGAGAAGTATTAGAGTGGAGGTTTGACAGCCGCCTAGCATTTC
ATCACATGGCCCGAGAGCTGCATCCGGACTGTACTGGGTCTCTCTGGTTAGACCAGATCTGAGCCTGGGA
GCTCTCTGGCTAACTAGGGAACCCACTGCTTAAGCCTCAATAAAGCTTGCCTTGAGTGCTTCAAGTAGTG
TGTGCCCGTCTGTTGTGTGACTCTGGTAACTAGAGATCCCTCAGACCCTTTTAGTCAGTGTGGAAAATCT
CTAGCAGGGCCGCTTTAAACCCGCTGATCAGCCTCGACTGTGCCTTCTAGTTGCCAGCCATCTGTTGTTT
GCCCCTCCCCCGTGCCTTCCTTGACCCTGGAAGGTGCCACTCCCACTGTCCTTTCCTAATAAAATGAGGA
AATTGCATCGCATTGTCTGAGTAGGTGTCATTCTATTCTGGGGGGTGGGGTGGGGCAGGACAGCAAGGGG
GAGGATTGGGAAGACAATAGCAGGCATGCTGGGGATGCGGTGGGCTCTATGGCTTCTGAGGCGGAAAGAA
CCAGCTGGGGCTCTAGGGGGTATCCCC
[124 nt withheld, positions 6818-6941]
C
[91 nt withheld, positions 6943-7033]
A
[49 nt withheld, positions 7035-7083]
CCTTTGACGTTGGAGTCCACGTTCTTT
[37 nt withheld, positions 7111-7147]
ACCCTATCTCGGTCTATTCTTTTGATTTATAAGGGATTTTGCCGATTTCGGCCTATTGGTTAAAAAATGA
GCTGATTTAACAAAAATTTAACGCGAATTAATTCTGTGGAATGTGTGTCAGTTAGGGTGTGGAAAGTCCC
CAGGCTCCCCAGCAGGCAGAAGTATGCAAAGCATGCATCTCAATTAGTCAGCAACCAGGTGTGGAAAGTC
CCCAGGCTCCCCAGCAGGCAGAAGTATGCAAAGCATGCATCTCAATTAGTCAGCAACCATAGTCCCGCCC
CTAACTCCGCCCATCCCGCCCCTAACTCCGCCCAGTTCCGCCCATTCTCCGCCCCATGGCTGACTAATTT
TTTTTATTTATGCAGAGGCCGAGGCCGCCTCTGCCTCTGAGCTATTCCAGAAGTAGTGAGGAGGCTTTTT
TGGAGGCCTAGGCTTTTGCAAAAAGCTCCCGGGAGCTTGTATATCCATTTTCGGATCTGATCAGCACGTG
TTGACAATTAATCATCGGCATAGTATATCGGCATAGTATAATACGACAAGGTGAGGAACTAAACCATGGC
CAAGTTGACCAGTGCCGTTCCGGTGCTCACCGCGCGCGACGTCGCCGGAGCGGTCGAGTTCTGGACCGAC
CGGCTCGGGTTCTCCCGGGACTTCGTGGAGGACGACTTCGCCGGTGTGGTCCGGGACGACGTGACCCTGT
TCATCAGCGCGGTCCAGGACCAGGTGGTGCCGGACAACACCCTGGCCTGGGTGTGGGTGCGCGGCCTGGA
CGAGCTGTACGCCGAGTGGTCGGAGGTCGTGTCCACGAACTTCCGGGACGCCTCCGGGCCGGCCATGACC
GAGATCGGCGAGCAGCCGTGGGGGCGGGAGTTCGCCCTGCGCGACCCGGCCGGCAACTGCGTGCACTTCG
TGGCCGAGGAGCAGGACTGACACGTGCTACGAGATTTCGATTCCACCGCCGCCTTCTATGAAAGGTTGGG
CTTCGGAATCGTTTTCCGGGACGCCGGCTGGATGATCCTCCAGCGCGGGGATCTCATGCTGGAGTTCTTC
GCCCACCCCAACTTGTTTATTGCAGCTTATAATGGTTACAAATAAAGCAATAGCATCACAAATTTCACAA
ATAAAGCATTTTTTTCACTGCATTCTAGTTGTGGTTTGTCCAAACTCATCAATGTATCTTATCATGTCTG
TATACCGTCGACCTCTAGCTAGAGCTTGGCGTAATCATGGTCATAGCTGTTTCCTGTGTGAAATTGTTAT
CCGCTCACAATTCCACACAACATACGAGCCGGAAGCATAAAGTGTAAAGCCTGGGGTGCCTAATGAGTGA
GCTAACTCACATTAATTGCGTTGCGCTCACTGCCCGCTTTCCAGTCGGGAAACCTGTCGTGCCAGCTGCA
TTAATGAATCGGCCAACGCGCGGGGAGAGGCGGTTTGCGTATTGGGCGCTCTTCCGCTTCCTCGCTCACT
GACTCGCTGCGCTCGGTCGTTCGGCTGCGGCGAGCGGTATCAGCTCACTCAAAGGCGGTAATACGGTTAT
CCACAGAATCAGGGGATAACGCAGGAAAGAACATGTGAGCAAAAGGCCAGCAAAAGGCCAGGAACCGTAA
AAAGGCCGCGTTGCTGGCGTTTTTCCATAGGCTCCGCCCCCCTGACGAGCATCACAAAAATCGACGCTCA
AGTCAGAGGTGGCGAAACCCGACAGGACTATAAAGATACCAGGCGTTTCCCCCTGGAAGCTCCCTCGTGC
GCTCTCCTGTTCCGACCCTGCCGCTTACCGGATACCTGTCCGCCTTTCTCCCTTCGGGAAGCGTGGCGCT
TTCTCATAGCTCACGCTGTAGGTATCTCAGTTCGGTGTAGGTCGTTCGCTCCAAGCTGGGCTGTGTGCAC
GAACCCCCCGTTCAGCCCGACCGCTGCGCCTTATCCGGTAACTATCGTCTTGAGTCCAACCCGGTAAGAC
ACGACTTATCGCCACTGGCAGCAGCCACTGGTAACAGGATTAGCAGAGCGAGGTATGTAGGCGGTGCTAC
AGAGTTCTTGAAGTGGTGGCCTAACTACGGCTACACTAGAAGAACAGTATTTGGTATCTGCGCTCTGCTG
AAGCCAGTTACCTTCGGAAAAAGAGTTGGTAGCTCTTGATCCGGCAAACAAACCACCGCTGGTAGCGGTG
GTTTTTTTGTTTGCAAGCAGCAGATTACGCGCAGAAAAAAAGGATCTCAAGAAGATCCTTTGATCTTTTC
TACGGGGTCTGACGCTCAGTGGAACGAAAACTCACGTTAAGGGATTTTGGTCATGAGATTATCAAAAAGG
ATCTTCACCTAGATCCTTTTAAATTAAAAATGAAGTTTTAAATCAATCTAAAGTATATATGAGTAAACTT
GGTCTGACAGTTACCAATGCTTAATCAGTGAGGCACCTATCTCAGCGATCTGTCTATTTCGTTCATCCAT
AGTTGCCTGACTCCCCGTCGTGTAGATAACTACGATACGGGAGGGCTTACCATCTGGCCCCAGTGCTGCA
ATGATACCGCGAGACCCACGCTCACCGGCTCCAGATTTATCAGCAATAAACCAGCCAGCCGGAAGGGCCG
AGCGCAGAAGTGGTCCTGCAACTTTATCCGCCTCCATCCAGTCTATTAATTGTTGCCGGGAAGCTAGAGT
AAGTAGTTCGCCAGTTAATAGTTTGCGCAACGTTGTTGCCATTGCTACAGGCATCGTGGTGTCACGCTCG
TCGTTTGGTATGGCTTCATTCAGCTCCGGTTCCCAACGATCAAGGCGAGTTACATGATCCCCCATGTTGT
GCAAAAAAGCGGTTAGCTCCTTCGGTCCTCCGATCGTTGTCAGAAGTAAGTTGGCCGCAGTGTTATCACT
CATGGTTATGGCAGCACTGCATAATTCTCTTACTGTCATGCCATCCGTAAGATGCTTTTCTGTGACTGGT
GAGTACTCAACCAAGTCATTCTGAGAATAGTGTATGCGGCGACCGAGTTGCTCTTGCCCGGCGTCAATAC
GGGATAATACCGCGCCACATAGCAGAACTTTAAAAGTGCTCATCATTGGAAAACGTTCTTCGGGGCGAAA
ACTCTCAAGGATCTTACCGCTGTTGAGATCCAGTTCGATGTAACCCACTCGTGCACCCAACTGATCTTCA
GCATCTTTTACTTTCACCAGCGTTTCTGGGTGAGCAAAAACAGGAAGGCAAAATGCCGCAAAAAAGGGAA
TAAGGGCGACACGGAAATGTTGAATACTCATACTCTTCCTTTTTCAATATTATTGAAGCATTTATCAGGG
TTATTGTCTCATGAGCGGATACATATTTGAATGTATTTAGAAAAATAAACAAATAGGGGTTCCGCGCACA
TTTCCCCGAAAAGTGCCACCTGACGTC
Features (pLannotate 1.2.2; 34 found; start..end, strand, type, name):
     28..80      -  misc_feature   bom (fragment): basis of mobility region from pBR322
    235..614     +  enhancer       CMV enhancer: human cytomegalovirus immediate early enhancer
    615..814     +  promoter       CMV promoter: human cytomegalovirus (CMV) immediate early promoter
    832..1012    +  LTR            5' LTR (truncated): truncated 5' long terminal repeat (LTR) from HIV-1
   1059..1184    +  misc_feature   HIV-1 Ψ: packaging signal of human immunodeficiency virus type 1
   1168..1531    +  CDS            HIV-1 gag (fragment): gag protein from human immunodeficiency virus 1; gag
   1677..1910    +  misc_feature   RRE: The Rev response element (RRE) of HIV-1 allows for Rev-dependent mRNA export from the nucleus to the cytoplasm.
   2287..2387    +  CDS            Rev (fragment): human immunodeficiency virus 1 (HIV-1) Rev protein; rev; enhances nuclear export of unspliced and incompletely spliced viral mRNAs
   2391..2507    +  misc_feature   cPPT/CTS: central polypurine tract and central termination sequence of HIV-1
   2530..2833    +  enhancer       CMV enhancer: human cytomegalovirus immediate early enhancer
   2834..3037    +  promoter       CMV promoter: human cytomegalovirus (CMV) immediate early promoter
   3142..3207    +  CDS            3xFLAG: three tandem FLAG® epitope tags, followed by an enterokinase cleavage site
   3226..4845    +  CDS            GPR75: GPR75_HUMAN - Experimental evidence at protein level: Swiss-Prot protein existence level 1. G protein-coupled receptor that is activated by the chemokine CCL5/RANTES. Probably coupled to heterotrimeric Gq proteins, it stimulates inositol trisphosphate production and calcium mobilization upon activation. Together with CCL5/RANTES, may play a role in neuron survival through activation of a downstream signaling pathway involving the PI3, Akt and MAP kinases. CCL5/RANTES may also regulate insulin secretion by pancreatic islet cells through activation of this receptor. From Homo sapiens (Human).
   4935..5164    +  intron         chimeric intron: chimera between introns from adenovirus and immunoglobulin heavy chain genes
   5228..5338    +  CDS            nef (fragment): NEF_HV1Z2 - Experimental evidence at protein level: Swiss-Prot protein existence level 1. Extracellular Nef protein targets CD4(+) T-lymphocytes for apoptosis by interacting with CXCR4 surface receptors. From Human immunodeficiency virus type 1 group M subtype D (isolate Z2/CDC-Z34) (HIV-1).
   5341..5929    +  misc_feature   WPRE: woodchuck hepatitis virus posttranscriptional regulatory element
   5946..6014    +  CDS            nef (fragment): NEF_HV1Z2 - Experimental evidence at protein level: Swiss-Prot protein existence level 1. Extracellular Nef protein targets CD4(+) T-lymphocytes for apoptosis by interacting with CXCR4 surface receptors. From Human immunodeficiency virus type 1 group M subtype D (isolate Z2/CDC-Z34) (HIV-1).
   6016..6328    +  LTR            5' LTR (fragment): 5' long terminal repeat (LTR) from HIV-1
   6336..6516    +  LTR            5' LTR (truncated): truncated 5' long terminal repeat (LTR) from HIV-1
   6548..6772    +  polyA_signal   bGH poly(A) signal: bovine growth hormone polyadenylation signal
   6776..6797    +  promoter       SV40 promoter (fragment): SV40 enhancer and early promoter
   6818..7246    +  rep_origin     f1 ori (sequence partly withheld): f1 bacteriophage origin of replication; arrow indicates direction of (+) strand synthesis
   7260..7589    +  promoter       SV40 promoter: SV40 enhancer and early promoter
   7637..7684    +  promoter       EM7 promoter: synthetic bacterial promoter&nbsp
   7703..8077    +  CDS            BleoR: antibiotic-binding protein; Sh ble from Streptoalloteichus hindustanus; confers resistance to bleomycin, phleomycin, and Zeocin™
   8087..8212    +  CDS            ble (fragment): BLE_KLEPN - Experimental evidence at protein level: Swiss-Prot protein existence level 1. Binding protein with a strong affinity to the bleomycin family of antibiotics. Binds to CL990; an antimitotic-antibiotic compound. From Klebsiella pneumoniae.
   8207..8328    +  polyA_signal   SV40 poly(A) signal: SV40 polyadenylation signal
   8401..8417    -  protein_bind   lac operator: The lac repressor binds to the lac operator to inhibit transcription in E. coli. This inhibition can be relieved by adding lactose or isopropyl-β-D-thiogalactopyranoside (IPTG). lac repressor encoded by lacI
   8425..8455    -  promoter       lac promoter: promoter for the E. coli lac operon
   8470..8491    -  protein_bind   CAP binding site: CAP binding activates transcription in the presence of cAMP. E. coli catabolite activator protein
   8504..8596    -  CDS            lacI (fragment): lac repressor; lacI; The lac repressor binds to the lac operator to inhibit transcription in E. coli. This inhibition can be relieved by adding lactose or isopropyl-β-D-thiogalactopyranoside (IPTG).
   8779..9367    -  rep_origin     ori: high-copy-number ColE1/pMB1/pBR322/pUC origin of replication
   9538..10398   -  CDS            AmpR: β-lactamase; bla; confers resistance to ampicillin, carbenicillin, and related antibiotics
  10399..10503   -  promoter       AmpR promoter: bla
