[The description below was written by a language model from this plasmid's Addgene catalogue record and pLannotate feature annotations shown in this document.]
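Description:
pBOB-3xFlag-hGpr75-p.Gln234* is an HIV-1-derived lentiviral transfer plasmid on the pBOB backbone that also works as a conventional mammalian expression vector. It can therefore be used for transient transfection or packaged into lentivirus for stable transduction. In bacteria it is maintained through a high-copy ColE1/pUC-type origin and selected with ampicillin via the bla gene; an f1 origin is also present. Outside the viral region the backbone carries an SV40/EM7-driven BleoR cassette with an SV40 polyadenylation signal. This cassette could confer Zeocin resistance on transfected cells, but because it lies outside the LTRs it would not be transferred by the virus.

The viral genome is transcribed from a CMV enhancer/promoter fused to a truncated 5' LTR. This is followed by the Ψ packaging signal with a gag fragment, the RRE for Rev-dependent nuclear export, and the cPPT/CTS element. An internal CMV enhancer/promoter drives the payload, which is an N-terminal 3xFLAG tag supplied by the backbone and fused to the human GPR75 coding sequence cloned between BamHI and XhoI. The insert carries a CAA-to-TAA change that turns Gln234 into a stop codon. Although the full-length reading frame is annotated, translation should therefore end early and yield a truncated, FLAG-tagged receptor. Downstream lie a chimeric intron, a WPRE to boost transcript stability and expression, the 3' LTR region, and a bGH polyadenylation signal.

According to the record, the construct is used to express this GPR75 truncation mutant in mammalian cells. The associated work concerns ciliary GPR75 in the central regulation of feeding and body weight.
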