Addgene plasmid #236748: pBOB-3xFlag-hGpr75-p.Gln234*
Purpose: Express 3xFlag N-terminal tagged human GPR75 p.Gln234* mutant transiently via transfection or stably via lentivirus-mediated infection in mammalian cells.
Depositing lab: Zhao Zhang. Depositing organization: University of Texas Southwestern Medical Center. Publication: Central regulation of feeding and body weight by ciliary GPR75. Jiang Y, Xun Y, Zhang Z. J Clin Invest. 2024 Aug 13;134(19):e182121. doi: 10.1172/JCI182121. PubMed 39137039.
Backbone
  Vector backbone: pBOB
  Vector type: Mammalian Expression, Lentiviral
Growth in bacteria
  Bacterial resistance: Ampicillin, 100 μg/mL
  Growth temperature: 37°C
  Growth strain: NEB Stable
  Copy number: High Copy
Gene/Insert
  Gene/Insert name: GPR75
  Species: H. sapiens (human)
  Insert size (bp): 1623
  Mutation: Gln234 to STOP codon, CAA to TAA
  GenBank ID: NM_006794
  Entrez Gene: GPR75 (a.k.a. GPRchr2, WI31133)
  Tag / fusion protein: 3xFlag (N terminal on backbone)
  Cloning method: Restriction Enzyme; 5′ cloning site BamHI (not destroyed); 3′ cloning site XhoI (not destroyed)
  Sequencing primers: 5′ agctcgtttagtgaaccgtcagatcg
Terms and licenses: Academic/Nonprofit Terms; Industry Terms: Not Available to Industry
How to cite: pBOB-3xFlag-hGpr75-p.Gln234* was a gift from Zhao Zhang (Addgene plasmid # 236748 ; http://n2t.net/addgene:236748 ; RRID:Addgene_236748)
